Addgene plasmid #17784: CJ58 (cg6551 utr mut)
Depositing lab: David Bartel. Depositing organization: Whitehead Institute for Biomedical Research. Publication: Intronic microRNA precursors that bypass Drosha processing. Ruby JG, Jan CH, Bartel DP. Nature. 2007 Jul 5. 448(7149):83-6. 10.1038/nature05983 PubMed 17589500.
Backbone
  Vector backbone: pMT-puro with renilla luciferase
  Backbone manufacturer: pMT-puro from David Sabatini Lab
  Vector type: Insect Expression, Luciferase ; Drosophila metallothionein gene promoter drives expression
  Selectable markers: Puromycin
Growth in bacteria
  Bacterial resistance: Ampicillin, 100 μg/mL
  Growth temperature: 37°C
  Growth strain: DH5alpha
  Copy number: Unknown
Gene/Insert
  Gene/Insert name: cg6551 utr fragment mut
  Species: D. melanogaster (fly)
  Insert size (bp): 466
  Mutation: mutant version
  GenBank ID: CG6551
  Tag / fusion protein: renilla luciferase (N terminal on backbone)
  Cloning method: Restriction Enzyme; 5′ cloning site SpeI (unknown if destroyed); 3′ cloning site NotI (unknown if destroyed)
  Sequencing primers: 5′ MT forward
Terms and licenses: Academic/Nonprofit Terms; Industry Terms: Not Available to Industry
How to cite: CJ58 (cg6551 utr mut) was a gift from David Bartel (Addgene plasmid # 17784 ; http://n2t.net/addgene:17784 ; RRID:Addgene_17784)
