[The description below was written by a language model from this plasmid's Addgene catalogue record.]
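Description:
CJ58 (cg6551 utr mut) is an insect-cell luciferase reporter plasmid built on pMT-puro, a Drosophila expression backbone that has been modified to carry a Renilla luciferase coding sequence. Expression is driven by the Drosophila metallothionein gene promoter, which is generally used as a metal-inducible promoter in cultured fly cells. The plasmid is propagated in E. coli under ampicillin selection, and the backbone provides puromycin resistance for selecting transfected insect cells. The record does not state the copy number or the origin of replication, and no feature table is provided.

The insert is a 466 bp fragment of the D. melanogaster CG6551 untranslated region in a mutant form, cloned between SpeI and NotI sites. Renilla luciferase is listed as an N-terminal element on the backbone, so the fragment lies downstream of the luciferase open reading frame, where it would act as UTR sequence of the reporter transcript rather than as coding sequence. In this arrangement, luciferase output reports on any post-transcriptional regulation conferred by the UTR fragment.

The exact nature of the mutation is not recorded beyond "mutant version." The associated work concerns intronic microRNA precursors that bypass Drosha processing. In that context, a mutated UTR reporter of this kind most plausibly serves as the negative control for a matching wild-type CG6551 UTR reporter, with candidate small-RNA target sites disrupted so that repression can be shown to be site-dependent. This reading is an inference from the construct's design and name, not something stated in the catalogue fields.
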