>Addgene plasmid #17784 | CJ58 (cg6551 utr mut) | addgene partial sequence | sequence record 23716 | 17784 with Rluc-F
GCAGAAGTTCCTATCTGAATTTGTCAAGTAAAAGGTCTTCATTTTTCGCAAGAAGATGCACCTGATGAAA
TGGGAAAATATATCAAATCGTTCGTTGAGCGAGTTCTCAAAAATGAACAATAATTCTAGGAGCTCCGTAC
ATCTCGTTTAGCTTGGACACATCCTTGTCGGAGAGGCCGCGTCTCTGGCCCAGCGAGGCGTACGGATCCT
GGAAGCAAAGGACAGGAGTCAGAGAGTGTAGACGATGCAAGCTCCCCCAAGTCATTACAAACATCTCATC
GCTTCAACTAAAACTGCTAAGGTGTAGTCAACCATTCAGCTAAAGAATTCTCATTTGATATAGTTCCAAC
TGGACAAGGAAGCAAAATGCTTCGTCTATTCCTAGCATAGTTGCACGTCATTGGACCATGTGTTAATATA
GGAATTCCTAATCTGAATATGATCAAATCACTATCACTATCGCAGTGAAATATTTTATGAGCCACGGTTT
TTGGCATTCCTAATGGAATCTAAGTTAATTGATAGGTGTTTTTGAATGCACATATTCAAGTGTGGTTTGT
GCAAAATAGATTGATAGCATTATAGTTTGTATATCGAAATATAACATTTAGGTGTAGTAATTGTTAAGAT
AAGCGCAGTGACTGTATGTCCATACAATAGTCCATTAATTCGCAGTATTACTATTGAATGTTAAACTGAA
CTCCTTTACAGTGTAAGCGATTTAAAATAATACTCAATTACATGAATAACTGGTAACCATTTGGGTTGGC
GCGGCCGCTCGAGTCTAGAGGGCCCTTCGAAGGTAAGCCTATCCCTAACCCTCTCCTCGGTCTCGATTCT
ACGCGTACCGGTCATCATCACCATCACCATTGAGTTTAAACCCGCTGATCAGCCTCGACTGTGCCTTCTA
AGATCCAGACATGATAAGATACATTGATGAGTTGNCAACACACTAGANGCGTGAAATGTTTGA
